>Addgene plasmid #11346 | pACT2.2gtwy | addgene partial sequence | sequence record 18172 | 11346 with Gal4 AD
CCCCACCAAACCCAAAAAAAGAGATCTCTATGGCTTACCCATACGATGTTCCAGATTACGCTAGCTTGGG
TGGTCATATGGCCATGGAGGCCCCATCAACAAGTTTGTACAAAAAAGCTGAACGAGAAACGTAAAATGAT
ATAAATATCAATATATTAAATTAGATTTTGCATAAAAAACAGACTACATAATACTGTAAAACACAACATA
TCCAGTCACTATGGCGGCCGCATTAGGCACCCCAGGCTTTACACTTTATGCTTCCGGCTCGTATAATGTG
TGGATTTTGAGTTAGGATCCGTCGAGATTTTCAGGAGCTAAGGAAGCTAAAATGGAGAAAAAAATCACTG
GATATACCACCGTTGATATATCCCAATGGCATCGTAAAGAACATTTTGAGGCATTTCAGTCAGTTGCTCA
ATGTACCTATAACCAGACCGTTCAGCTGGATATTACGGCCTTTTTAAAGACCGTAAAGAAAAATAAGCAC
AAGTTTTATCCGGCCTTTATTCACATTCTTGCCCGCCTGATGAATGCTCATCCGGAATTCCGTATGGCAA
TGAAAGACGGTGAGCTGGTGATATGGGATAGTGTTCACCCTTGTTACACCGTTTTCCATGAGCAAACTGA
AACGTTTTCATCGCTCTGGAGTGAATACCACGACGATTTCCGGCAGTTTCTACACATATATTCGCAAGAT
GTGGCGTGTTACGGTGAAAACCTGGCCTATT
