>Addgene plasmid #11346 | pACT2.2gtwy | addgene partial sequence | sequence record 73426 | yADH1-F 5'-ATACGGCCTTCCTTCCAGTT-3'
AGTATAAATAGACCTGCAATTATTAATCTTTTGTTTCCTCGTCATTGTTCTCGTTCCCTTTCTTCCTTGT
TTCTTTTTCTGCACAATATTTCAAGCTATACCAAGCATACAATCAACTCCAAGCTTTGCAAAGATGGATA
AAGCGGAATTAATTCCCGAGCCTCCAAAAAAGAAGAGAAAGGTCGAATTGGGTACCGCCGCCAATTTTAA
TCAAAGTGGGAATATTGCTGATAGCTCATTGTCCTTCACTTTCACTAACAGTAGCAACGGTCCGAACCTC
ATAACAACTCAAACAAATTCTCAAGCGCTTTCACAACCAATTGCCTCCTCTAACGTTCATGATAACTTCA
TGAATAATGAAATCACGGCTAGTAAAATTGATGATGGTAATAATTCAAAACCACTGTCACCTGGTTGGAC
GGACCAAACTGCGTATAACGCGTTTGGAATCACTACAGGGATGTTTAATACCACTACAATGGATGATGTA
TATAACTATCTATTCGATGATGAAGATACCCCACCAAACCCAAAAAAAGAGATCTCTATGGCTTACCCAT
ACGATGTTCCAGATTACGCTAGCTTGGGTGGTCATATGGCCATGGAGGCCCCATCAACAAGTTTGTACAA
AAAAGCTGAACGAGAAACGTAAAATGATATAAATATCAATATATTAAATTAGATTTTGCATAAAAAACAG
ACTACATAATACTGTAAAACACAACATATCCAGTCACTATGGCGGCCGCATTAGGCACCCCAGGCTTTAC
ACTTTATGCTTCCGGCTCGTATAATGTGTGGATTTTGAGTTAGGATCCGTCGAGATTTTCAGGAGCTAAG
GAAGCTAAAATGG
