>Addgene plasmid #11346 | pACT2.2gtwy | addgene partial sequence | sequence record 74561 | pHybLex_rev 5'-GAGTCACTTTAAAATTTGTATACAC-3'
AAAAATCATAAATCATAAGAAATTCGCTTATTTAGAAGTGTCAACAACGTATCTACCAACGATTTGACCC
TTTTCCATCTTTTCGTAAATTTCTGGCAAGGTAGACAAGCCGACAACCTTGATTGGAGACTTGACCAAAC
CTCTGGCGAAGAAGTCCAAAGCTTCTGAATAAGCCCTCGTAATATATTTTCATGAAGAATTTAGGTCCAA
AAAAAAGATGGGCATTAATTCTAGTCATTTAAAAAATTCTATAGATCAGAGGTTACATGGCCAAGATTGA
AACTTAGAGGAGTATAGTTACATAAAAGAAGGCAAAACGATGTATAAATGAAAGAAATTGAGATGGTGCA
CGATGCACAGTTGAAGTGAACTTGCGGGGTTTTTCAGTATCTACGATTCATAGATCTCTCGAGCTCGAAT
TCGGATCCCCATCAACCACTTTGTACAAGAAAGCTGAACGAGAAACGTAAAATGATATAAATATCAATAT
ATTAAATTAGATTTTGCATAAAAAACAGACTACATAATACTGTAAAACACAACATATCCAGTCACTATGG
TCGACCTGCAGACTGGCTGTGTATAAGGGAGCCTGACATTTATATTCCCCAGAACATCAGGTTAATGGCG
TTTTTGATGTCATTTTCGCGGTGGCTGAGATCAGCCACTTCTTCCCCGATAACGGAGACCGGCACACTGG
CCATATCGGTGGTCATCATGCGCCAGCTTTCATCCCCGATATGCACCACCGGGTAAAGTTCACGGGAGAC
TTTATCTGACAGCAGACGTGCACTGG
