[The description below was written by a language model from this plasmid's Addgene catalogue record.]
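Description:
pACT2.2gtwy is a yeast expression plasmid that serves as the activation-domain ("prey") vector in a yeast two-hybrid system, adapted for Gateway recombinational cloning. It derives from the roughly 7.5 kb pACT2.2 backbone, into whose SmaI site a Gateway acceptor (destination) cassette was placed. It is not recorded whether the SmaI sites survived this step. The backbone supplies the Gal4 activation domain upstream of the cassette, so a cDNA recombined into the cassette is expressed as a fusion carrying the Gal4 activation domain at its N terminus. Selection in yeast relies on the LEU2 auxotrophic marker. The record does not state the promoter driving the fusion or the yeast and bacterial origins of replication, and the only map supplied depicts the parental pACT2.2 rather than this derivative.

In E. coli the plasmid is high copy and is selected with both ampicillin and chloramphenicol. The record does not assign the two markers, but in standard Gateway cassettes chloramphenicol resistance sits within the cassette alongside ccdB. The ccdB gene encodes a toxin lethal to ordinary laboratory strains, so the empty vector must be maintained in a ccdB-tolerant strain such as DB3.1. Once an insert flanked by Gateway attachment sites replaces the cassette, the toxin is lost, which provides counterselection against unrecombined vector.

The intended use is Gateway cloning of a cDNA of interest to test a directed two-hybrid interaction, in which contact with a partner fused to a DNA-binding domain reconstitutes a transcriptional activator. The depositor describes the plasmid as a teaching resource for a discovery-based genomics laboratory course, and its suitability for research use is not guaranteed.
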