Addgene plasmid #11346: pACT2.2gtwy
Depositing lab: Guy Caldwell. Depositing organization: University of Alabama at Tuscaloosa.
Backbone
  Vector backbone: pACT2.2
  Backbone manufacturer: see map of pACT2.2 in "author's map"
  Backbone size w/o insert (bp): 7550
  Vector type: Yeast Expression
  Selectable markers: LEU2
Growth in bacteria
  Bacterial resistance: Chloramphenicol and Ampicillin, 25 & 100 μg/mL
  Growth temperature: 37°C
  Growth strain: DB3.1
  Growth instructions: This vector is propagated in E. coli strain DB3.1, due to the requirement to circumvent the lethality of the inherent ccdB gene until an insert is recombined into the Gateway cassette.
  Copy number: High Copy
Gene/Insert
  Gene/Insert name: gateway cassette
  Tag / fusion protein: Gal4 Activation Domain (N terminal on backbone)
  Cloning method: Gateway Cloning; 5′ cloning site SmaI (unknown if destroyed); 3′ cloning site SmaI (unknown if destroyed)
  Sequencing primers: 5′ Gal4 AD
Terms and licenses: Academic/Nonprofit Terms; Industry Terms: Not Available to Industry
Depositor comments: Gateway-modified yeast two-hybrid Activation domain vector. Use this vector for Gateway cloning of a cDNA to be used to test a directed yeast two-hybrid interaction. This vector was modified from plasmid pACT2.2 by placing a Gateway acceptor cassette in the SmaI site of pACT2.2. To facilitate subcloning of a given DNA insert into this plasmid, Gateway recombinational attachment sites should be incorporated into primers used for amplificiation, as outlined in the Invitrogen Gateway manual. (Gateway is a registered trademark of Invitrogen Corporation.) Please note that the "author's map" is the map of the original pACT2.2 vector upon which pACT2.2gtwy is derived - it is not a map of pACT2.2gtwy. This plasmid is intended for use exclusively as a teaching resource as part of the Integrated Genomics Discovery-Based Laboratory Course. Addgene does not make any guarantee that the plasmid is suitable for research purposes.
How to cite: pACT2.2gtwy was a gift from Guy Caldwell (Addgene plasmid # 11346 ; http://n2t.net/addgene:11346 ; RRID:Addgene_11346)
